>Addgene plasmid #85177 | pBK-YEE-BE3 | depositor full sequence | sequence record 164322 | pBK-YEE-BE3 sequence 8532 bps
ATATGCCAAGTACGCCCCCTATTGACGTCAATGACGGTAAATGGCCCGCCTGGCATTATGCCCAGTACAT
GACCTTATGGGACTTTCCTACTTGGCAGTACATCTACGTATTAGTCATCGCTATTACCATGGTGATGCGG
TTTTGGCAGTACATCAATGGGCGTGGATAGCGGTTTGACTCACGGGGATTTCCAAGTCTCCACCCCATTG
ACGTCAATGGGAGTTTGTTTTGGCACCAAAATCAACGGGACTTTCCAAAATGTCGTAACAACTCCGCCCC
ATTGACGCAAATGGGCGGTAGGCGTGTACGGTGGGAGGTCTATATAAGCAGAGCTGGTTTAGTGAACCGT
CAGATCCGCTAGAGATCCGCGGCCGCTAATACGACTCACTATAGGGAGAGCCGCCACCATGAGCTCAGAG
ACTGGCCCAGTGGCTGTGGACCCCACATTGAGACGGCGGATCGAGCCCCATGAGTTTGAGGTATTCTTCG
ATCCGAGAGAGCTCCGCAAGGAGACCTGCCTGCTTTACGAAATTAATTGGGGGGGCCGGCACTCCATTTG
GCGACATACATCACAGAACACTAACAAGCACGTCGAAGTCAACTTCATCGAGAAGTTCACGACAGAAAGA
TATTTCTGTCCGAACACAAGGTGCAGCATTACCTGGTTTCTCAGCTATAGCCCATGCGGCGAATGTAGTA
GGGCCATCACTGAATTCCTGTCAAGGTATCCCCACGTCACTCTGTTTATTTACATCGCAAGGCTGTACCA
CCACGCTGACCCCGAGAATCGACAAGGCCTGGAAGATTTGATCTCTTCAGGTGTGACTATCCAAATTATG
ACTGAGCAGGAGTCAGGATACTGCTGGAGAAACTTTGTGAATTATAGCCCGAGTAATGAAGCCCACTGGC
CTAGGTATCCCCATCTGTGGGTACGACTGTACGTTCTTGAACTGTACTGCATCATACTGGGCCTGCCTCC
TTGTCTCAACATTCTGAGAAGGAAGCAGCCACAGCTGACATTCTTTACCATCGCTCTTCAGTCTTGTCAT
TACCAGCGACTGCCCCCACACATTCTCTGGGCCACCGGGTTGAAAAGCGGCAGCGAGACTCCCGGGACCT
CAGAGTCCGCCACACCCGAAAGTGATAAAAAGTATTCTATTGGTTTAGCCATCGGCACTAATTCCGTTGG
ATGGGCTGTCATAACCGATGAATACAAAGTACCTTCAAAGAAATTTAAGGTGTTGGGGAACACAGACCGT
CATTCGATTAAAAAGAATCTTATCGGTGCCCTCCTATTCGATAGTGGCGAAACGGCAGAGGCGACTCGCC
TGAAACGAACCGCTCGGAGAAGGTATACACGTCGCAAGAACCGAATATGTTACTTACAAGAAATTTTTAG
CAATGAGATGGCCAAAGTTGACGATTCTTTCTTTCACCGTTTGGAAGAGTCCTTCCTTGTCGAAGAGGAC
AAGAAACATGAACGGCACCCCATCTTTGGAAACATAGTAGATGAGGTGGCATATCATGAAAAGTACCCAA
CGATTTATCACCTCAGAAAAAAGCTAGTTGACTCAACTGATAAAGCGGACCTGAGGTTAATCTACTTGGC
TCTTGCCCATATGATAAAGTTCCGTGGGCACTTTCTCATTGAGGGTGATCTAAATCCGGACAACTCGGAT
GTCGACAAACTGTTCATCCAGTTAGTACAAACCTATAATCAGTTGTTTGAAGAGAACCCTATAAATGCAA
GTGGCGTGGATGCGAAGGCTATTCTTAGCGCCCGCCTCTCTAAATCCCGACGGCTAGAAAACCTGATCGC
ACAATTACCCGGAGAGAAGAAAAATGGGTTGTTCGGTAACCTTATAGCGCTCTCACTAGGCCTGACACCA
AATTTTAAGTCGAACTTCGACTTAGCTGAAGATGCCAAATTGCAGCTTAGTAAGGACACGTACGATGACG
ATCTCGACAATCTACTGGCACAAATTGGAGATCAGTATGCGGACTTATTTTTGGCTGCCAAAAACCTTAG
CGATGCAATCCTCCTATCTGACATACTGAGAGTTAATACTGAGATTACCAAGGCGCCGTTATCCGCTTCA
ATGATCAAAAGGTACGATGAACATCACCAAGACTTGACACTTCTCAAGGCCCTAGTCCGTCAGCAACTGC
CTGAGAAATATAAGGAAATATTCTTTGATCAGTCGAAAAACGGGTACGCAGGTTATATTGACGGCGGAGC
GAGTCAAGAGGAATTCTACAAGTTTATCAAACCCATATTAGAGAAGATGGATGGGACGGAAGAGTTGCTT
GTAAAACTCAATCGCGAAGATCTACTGCGAAAGCAGCGGACTTTCGACAACGGTAGCATTCCACATCAAA
TCCACTTAGGCGAATTGCATGCTATACTTAGAAGGCAGGAGGATTTTTATCCGTTCCTCAAAGACAATCG
TGAAAAGATTGAGAAAATCCTAACCTTTCGCATACCTTACTATGTGGGACCCCTGGCCCGAGGGAACTCT
CGGTTCGCATGGATGACAAGAAAGTCCGAAGAAACGATTACTCCATGGAATTTTGAGGAAGTTGTCGATA
AAGGTGCGTCAGCTCAATCGTTCATCGAGAGGATGACCAACTTTGACAAGAATTTACCGAACGAAAAAGT
ATTGCCTAAGCACAGTTTACTTTACGAGTATTTCACAGTGTACAATGAACTCACGAAAGTTAAGTATGTC
ACTGAGGGCATGCGTAAACCCGCCTTTCTAAGCGGAGAACAGAAGAAAGCAATAGTAGATCTGTTATTCA
AGACCAACCGCAAAGTGACAGTTAAGCAATTGAAAGAGGACTACTTTAAGAAAATTGAATGCTTCGATTC
TGTCGAGATCTCCGGGGTAGAAGATCGATTTAATGCGTCACTTGGTACGTATCATGACCTCCTAAAGATA
ATTAAAGATAAGGACTTCCTGGATAACGAAGAGAATGAAGATATCTTAGAAGATATAGTGTTGACTCTTA
CCCTCTTTGAAGATCGGGAAATGATTGAGGAAAGACTAAAAACATACGCTCACCTGTTCGACGATAAGGT
TATGAAACAGTTAAAGAGGCGTCGCTATACGGGCTGGGGACGATTGTCGCGGAAACTTATCAACGGGATA
AGAGACAAGCAAAGTGGTAAAACTATTCTCGATTTTCTAAAGAGCGACGGCTTCGCCAATAGGAACTTTA
TGCAGCTGATCCATGATGACTCTTTAACCTTCAAAGAGGATATACAAAAGGCACAGGTTTCCGGACAAGG
GGACTCATTGCACGAACATATTGCGAATCTTGCTGGTTCGCCAGCCATCAAAAAGGGCATACTCCAGACA
GTCAAAGTAGTGGATGAGCTAGTTAAGGTCATGGGACGTCACAAACCGGAAAACATTGTAATCGAGATGG
CACGCGAAAATCAAACGACTCAGAAGGGGCAAAAAAACAGTCGAGAGCGGATGAAGAGAATAGAAGAGGG
TATTAAAGAACTGGGCAGCCAGATCTTAAAGGAGCATCCTGTGGAAAATACCCAATTGCAGAACGAGAAA
CTTTACCTCTATTACCTACAAAATGGAAGGGACATGTATGTTGATCAGGAACTGGACATAAACCGTTTAT
CTGATTACGACGTCGATCACATTGTACCCCAATCCTTTTTGAAGGACGATTCAATCGACAATAAAGTGCT
TACACGCTCGGATAAGAACCGAGGGAAAAGTGACAATGTTCCAAGCGAGGAAGTCGTAAAGAAAATGAAG
AACTATTGGCGGCAGCTCCTAAATGCGAAACTGATAACGCAAAGAAAGTTCGATAACTTAACTAAAGCTG
AGAGGGGTGGCTTGTCTGAACTTGACAAGGCCGGATTTATTAAACGTCAGCTCGTGGAAACCCGCCAAAT
CACAAAGCATGTTGCACAGATACTAGATTCCCGAATGAATACGAAATACGACGAGAACGATAAGCTGATT
CGGGAAGTCAAAGTAATCACTTTAAAGTCAAAATTGGTGTCGGACTTCAGAAAGGATTTTCAATTCTATA
AAGTTAGGGAGATAAATAACTACCACCATGCGCACGACGCTTATCTTAATGCCGTCGTAGGGACCGCACT
CATTAAGAAATACCCGAAGCTAGAAAGTGAGTTTGTGTATGGTGATTACAAAGTTTATGACGTCCGTAAG
ATGATCGCGAAAAGCGAACAGGAGATAGGCAAGGCTACAGCCAAATACTTCTTTTATTCTAACATTATGA
ATTTCTTTAAGACGGAAATCACTCTGGCAAACGGAGAGATACGCAAACGACCTTTAATTGAAACCAATGG
GGAGACAGGTGAAATCGTATGGGATAAGGGCCGGGACTTCGCGACGGTGAGAAAAGTTTTGTCCATGCCC
CAAGTCAACATAGTAAAGAAAACTGAGGTGCAGACCGGAGGGTTTTCAAAGGAATCGATTCTTCCAAAAA
GGAATAGTGATAAGCTCATCGCTCGTAAAAAGGACTGGGACCCGAAAAAGTACGGTGGCTTCGATAGCCC
TACAGTTGCCTATTCTGTCCTAGTAGTGGCAAAAGTTGAGAAGGGAAAATCCAAGAAACTGAAGTCAGTC
AAAGAATTATTGGGGATAACGATTATGGAGCGCTCGTCTTTTGAAAAGAACCCCATCGACTTCCTTGAGG
CGAAAGGTTACAAGGAAGTAAAAAAGGATCTCATAATTAAACTACCAAAGTATAGTCTGTTTGAGTTAGA
AAATGGCCGAAAACGGATGTTGGCTAGCGCCGGAGAGCTTCAAAAGGGGAACGAACTCGCACTACCGTCT
AAATACGTGAATTTCCTGTATTTAGCGTCCCATTACGAGAAGTTGAAAGGTTCACCTGAAGATAACGAAC
AGAAGCAACTTTTTGTTGAGCAGCACAAACATTATCTCGACGAAATCATAGAGCAAATTTCGGAATTCAG
TAAGAGAGTCATCCTAGCTGATGCCAATCTGGACAAAGTATTAAGCGCATACAACAAGCACAGGGATAAA
CCCATACGTGAGCAGGCGGAAAATATTATCCATTTGTTTACTCTTACCAACCTCGGCGCTCCAGCCGCAT
TCAAGTATTTTGACACAACGATAGATCGCAAACGATACACTTCTACCAAGGAGGTGCTAGACGCGACACT
GATTCACCAATCCATCACGGGATTATATGAAACTCGGATAGATTTGTCACAGCTTGGGGGTGACTCTGGT
GGTTCTACTAATCTGTCAGATATTATTGAAAAGGAGACCGGTAAGCAACTGGTTATCCAGGAATCCATCC
TCATGCTCCCAGAGGAGGTGGAAGAAGTCATTGGGAACAAGCCGGAAAGCGATATACTCGTGCACACCGC
CTACGACGAGAGCACCGACGAGAATGTCATGCTTCTGACTAGCGACGCCCCTGAATACAAGCCTTGGGCT
CTGGTCATACAGGATAGCAACGGTGAGAACAAGATTAAGATGCTCTCTGGTGGTTCTCCCAAGAAGAAGA
GGAAAGTCTAACCGGTCATCATCACCATCACCATTGAGTTTAAACCCGCTGATCAGCCTCGACTGTGCCT
TCTAGTTGCCAGCCATCTGTTGTTTGCCCCTCCCCCGTGCCTTCCTTGACCCTGGAAGGTGCCACTCCCA
CTGTCCTTTCCTAATAAAATGAGGAAATTGCATCGCATTGTCTGAGTAGGTGTCATTCTATTCTGGGGGG
TGGGGTGGGGCAGGACAGCAAGGGGGAGGATTGGGAAGACAATAGCAGGCATGCTGGGGATGCGGTGGGC
TCTATGGCTTCTGAGGCGGAAAGAACCAGCTGGGGCTCGATACCGTCGACCTCTAGCTAGAGCTTGGCGT
AATCATGGTCATAGCTGTTTCCTGTGTGAAATTGTTATCCGCTCACAATTCCACACAACATACGAGCCGG
AAGCATAAAGTGTAAAGCCTAGGGTGCCTAATGAGTGAGCTAACTCACATTAATTGCGTTGCGCTCACTG
CCCGCTTTCCAGTCGGGAAACCTGTCGTGCCAGCTGCATTAATGAATCGGCCAACGCGCGGGGAGAGGCG
GTTTGCGTATTGGGCGCTCTTCCGCTTCCTCGCTCACTGACTCGCTGCGCTCGGTCGTTCGGCTGCGGCG
AGCGGTATCAGCTCACTCAAAGGCGGTAATACGGTTATCCACAGAATCAGGGGATAACGCAGGAAAGAAC
ATGTGAGCAAAAGGCCAGCAAAAGGCCAGGAACCGTAAAAAGGCCGCGTTGCTGGCGTTTTTCCATAGGC
TCCGCCCCCCTGACGAGCATCACAAAAATCGACGCTCAAGTCAGAGGTGGCGAAACCCGACAGGACTATA
AAGATACCAGGCGTTTCCCCCTGGAAGCTCCCTCGTGCGCTCTCCTGTTCCGACCCTGCCGCTTACCGGA
TACCTGTCCGCCTTTCTCCCTTCGGGAAGCGTGGCGCTTTCTCATAGCTCACGCTGTAGGTATCTCAGTT
CGGTGTAGGTCGTTCGCTCCAAGCTGGGCTGTGTGCACGAACCCCCCGTTCAGCCCGACCGCTGCGCCTT
ATCCGGTAACTATCGTCTTGAGTCCAACCCGGTAAGACACGACTTATCGCCACTGGCAGCAGCCACTGGT
AACAGGATTAGCAGAGCGAGGTATGTAGGCGGTGCTACAGAGTTCTTGAAGTGGTGGCCTAACTACGGCT
ACACTAGAAGAACAGTATTTGGTATCTGCGCTCTGCTGAAGCCAGTTACCTTCGGAAAAAGAGTTGGTAG
CTCTTGATCCGGCAAACAAACCACCGCTGGTAGCGGTGGTTTTTTTGTTTGCAAGCAGCAGATTACGCGC
AGAAAAAAAGGATCTCAAGAAGATCCTTTGATCTTTTCTACGGGGTCTGACGCTCAGTGGAACGAAAACT
CACGTTAAGGGATTTTGGTCATGAGATTATCAAAAAGGATCTTCACCTAGATCCTTTTAAATTAAAAATG
AAGTTTTAAATCAATCTAAAGTATATATGAGTAAACTTGGTCTGACAGTTACCAATGCTTAATCAGTGAG
GCACCTATCTCAGCGATCTGTCTATTTCGTTCATCCATAGTTGCCTGACTCCCCGTCGTGTAGATAACTA
CGATACGGGAGGGCTTACCATCTGGCCCCAGTGCTGCAATGATACCGCGAGACCCACGCTCACCGGCTCC
AGATTTATCAGCAATAAACCAGCCAGCCGGAAGGGCCGAGCGCAGAAGTGGTCCTGCAACTTTATCCGCC
TCCATCCAGTCTATTAATTGTTGCCGGGAAGCTAGAGTAAGTAGTTCGCCAGTTAATAGTTTGCGCAACG
TTGTTGCCATTGCTACAGGCATCGTGGTGTCACGCTCGTCGTTTGGTATGGCTTCATTCAGCTCCGGTTC
CCAACGATCAAGGCGAGTTACATGATCCCCCATGTTGTGCAAAAAAGCGGTTAGCTCCTTCGGTCCTCCG
ATCGTTGTCAGAAGTAAGTTGGCCGCAGTGTTATCACTCATGGTTATGGCAGCACTGCATAATTCTCTTA
CTGTCATGCCATCCGTAAGATGCTTTTCTGTGACTGGTGAGTACTCAACCAAGTCATTCTGAGAATAGTG
TATGCGGCGACCGAGTTGCTCTTGCCCGGCGTCAATACGGGATAATACCGCGCCACATAGCAGAACTTTA
AAAGTGCTCATCATTGGAAAACGTTCTTCGGGGCGAAAACTCTCAAGGATCTTACCGCTGTTGAGATCCA
GTTCGATGTAACCCACTCGTGCACCCAACTGATCTTCAGCATCTTTTACTTTCACCAGCGTTTCTGGGTG
AGCAAAAACAGGAAGGCAAAATGCCGCAAAAAAGGGAATAAGGGCGACACGGAAATGTTGAATACTCATA
CTCTTCCTTTTTCAATATTATTGAAGCATTTATCAGGGTTATTGTCTCATGAGCGGATACATATTTGAAT
GTATTTAGAAAAATAAACAAATAGGGGTTCCGCGCACATTTCCCCGAAAAGTGCCACCTGACGTCGACGG
ATCGGGAGATCGATCTCCCGATCCCCTAGGGTCGACTCTCAGTACAATCTGCTCTGATGCCGCATAGTTA
AGCCAGTATCTGCTCCCTGCTTGTGTGTTGGAGGTCGCTGAGTAGTGCGCGAGCAAAATTTAAGCTACAA
CAAGGCAAGGCTTGACCGACAATTGCATGAAGAATCTGCTTAGGGTTAGGCGTTTTGCGCTGCTTCGCGA
TGTACGGGCCAGATATACGCGTTGACATTGATTATTGACTAGTTATTAATAGTAATCAATTACGGGGTCA
TTAGTTCATAGCCCATATATGGAGTTCCGCGTTACATAACTTACGGTAAATGGCCCGCCTGGCTGACCGC
CCAACGACCCCCGCCCATTGACGTCAATAATGACGTATGTTCCCATAGTAACGCCAATAGGGACTTTCCA
TTGACGTCAATGGGTGGAGTATTTACGGTAAACTGCCCACTTGGCAGTACATCAAGTGTATC
Features (pLannotate 1.2.2; 18 found; start..end, strand, type, name):
    132..335     +  promoter       CMV promoter: human cytomegalovirus (CMV) immediate early promoter
    377..395     +  promoter       T7 promoter: promoter for bacteriophage T7 RNA polymerase
    409..1095    +  CDS            Apobec1: ABEC1_RAT - Experimental evidence at protein level: Swiss-Prot protein existence level 1. Catalytic component of the apolipoprotein B mRNA editing enzyme complex which is responsible for the postranscriptional editing of a CAA codon for Gln to a UAA codon for stop in the APOB mRNA. May also play a role in the epigenetic regulation of gene expression by participating in DNA demethylation. From Rattus norvegicus (Rat).
   1096..1143    +  CDS            ABE(7.10) (fragment): adenine base editor comprising wild-type E. coli TadA fused to the evolved TadA*(7.10) mutant (Gaudelli et al., 2017)
   1144..5244    +  CDS            Cas9 VQR: Streptococcus pyogenes Cas9 endonuclease with the D1135V/R1335Q/T1337R mutations has an altered recognition specificity for the protospacer adjacent motif (PAM) (Kleinstiver et al., 2015)
   5257..5505    +  CDS            UGI: UNGI_BPPB2 - Experimental evidence at protein level: Swiss-Prot protein existence level 1. This protein binds specifically and reversibly to the host uracil-DNA glycosylase, preventing removal of uracil residues from PBS2 DNA by the host uracil-excision repair system. From Bacillus phage PBS2 (Bacteriophage PBS2).
   5593..5817    +  polyA_signal   bGH poly(A) signal: bovine growth hormone polyadenylation signal
   5821..5842    +  promoter       SV40 promoter (fragment): SV40 enhancer and early promoter
   5847..5863    +  misc_feature   MCS (fragment): pBluescript multiple cloning site
   5912..5928    -  protein_bind   lac operator: The lac repressor binds to the lac operator to inhibit transcription in E. coli. This inhibition can be relieved by adding lactose or isopropyl-β-D-thiogalactopyranoside (IPTG). lac repressor encoded by lacI
   5936..5966    -  promoter       lac promoter: promoter for the E. coli lac operon
   5981..6002    -  protein_bind   CAP binding site: CAP binding activates transcription in the presence of cAMP. E. coli catabolite activator protein
   6015..6107    -  CDS            lacI (fragment): lac repressor; lacI; The lac repressor binds to the lac operator to inhibit transcription in E. coli. This inhibition can be relieved by adding lactose or isopropyl-β-D-thiogalactopyranoside (IPTG).
   6290..6878    -  rep_origin     ori: high-copy-number ColE1/pMB1/pBR322/pUC origin of replication
   7049..7909    -  CDS            AmpR: β-lactamase; bla; confers resistance to ampicillin, carbenicillin, and related antibiotics
   7910..8014    -  promoter       AmpR promoter: bla
   8085..8129    -  misc_feature   bom (fragment): basis of mobility region from pBR322
   8284..131     +  enhancer       CMV enhancer (across the origin): human cytomegalovirus immediate early enhancer
