[The description below was written by a language model from this plasmid's Addgene catalogue record and pLannotate feature annotations shown in this document.]
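Description:
pBK-YEE-BE3 is an 8.5 kb mammalian expression plasmid that drives the cytidine base editor variant YEE-BE3 from the human cytomegalovirus immediate-early enhancer and promoter, with a bovine growth hormone polyadenylation signal terminating the transcript. It is built on a commercial CMV backbone and is propagated in E. coli through a high-copy ColE1/pUC-type origin with ampicillin selection (β-lactamase under its own promoter). A T7 promoter lies between the CMV promoter and the coding sequence, which would in principle allow in vitro transcription. The backbone also carries remnants of lac regulatory elements, a short SV40 promoter fragment and a bom fragment. No mammalian selection marker is annotated, so the plasmid suits transient transfection.

The roughly 5.1 kb insert is a single fusion protein: rat APOBEC1 cytidine deaminase carrying the W90Y, R126E and R132E substitutions, an XTEN linker, the Streptococcus pyogenes Cas9 nickase, the uracil DNA glycosylase inhibitor (UGI) from Bacillus phage PBS2, and a nuclear localization signal. When directed by a guide RNA, which this plasmid does not encode, the nickase positions the deaminase over single-stranded target DNA, where it converts cytosine to uracil. UGI blocks uracil excision, and nicking of the unedited strand favours a C•G to T•A outcome. The associated work concerns increasing the precision of base editing, consistent with these deaminase mutations being engineered to that end.

Two automated annotations appear to be similarity artefacts. The 48 bp segment labelled as an ABE(7.10) fragment corresponds in position to the XTEN linker. The Cas9 segment labelled "VQR" is described in the catalogue only as Cas9n, with no PAM-altering mutations recorded. The plasmid was derived from an earlier base editor plasmid in the same repository.
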