Addgene plasmid #85177: pBK-YEE-BE3
Purpose: Expresses YEE-BE3 in mammalian cells
Depositing lab: David Liu. Depositing organization: Harvard University. Publication: Increasing the genome-targeting scope and precision of base editing with engineered Cas9-cytidine deaminase fusions. Kim YB, Komor AC, Levy JM, Packer MS, Zhao KT, Liu DR. Nat Biotechnol. 2017 Feb 13. doi: 10.1038/nbt.3803. PubMed 28191901.
Backbone
  Vector backbone: CMV
  Backbone manufacturer: origene
  Backbone size w/o insert (bp): 3399
  Total vector size (bp): 8532
  Vector type: Mammalian Expression
Growth in bacteria
  Bacterial resistance: Ampicillin, 100 μg/mL
  Growth temperature: 37°C
  Growth strain: DH5alpha
  Copy number: High Copy
Gene/Insert
  Gene/Insert name: YEE-BE3 (alt name: rAPOBEC1(W90Y/R126E/R132E)-XTEN-Cas9n-UGI-NLS)
  Species: R. norvegicus (rat); S. pyogenes
  Insert size (bp): 5133
  Promoter: CMV
  Cloning method: Ligation Independent Cloning
  Sequencing primers: 5′ CMV; 3′ TGGTTCTTTCCGCCTCAGAAGC
Resource information
  A portion of this plasmid was derived from a plasmid made by: Cloned from Addgene #73021
Terms and licenses: Academic/Nonprofit Terms; Industry Terms: Not Available to Industry
How to cite: pBK-YEE-BE3 was a gift from David Liu (Addgene plasmid # 85177 ; http://n2t.net/addgene:85177 ; RRID:Addgene_85177)
