>Addgene plasmid #85177 | pBK-YEE-BE3 | addgene partial sequence | sequence record 168087 | CMV-F 5'-CGCAAATGGGCGGTAGGCGTG-3'
AGCAGAGCTGGTTTAGTGAACCGTCAGATCCGCTAGAGATCCGCGGCCGCTAATACGACTCACTATAGGG
AGAGCCGCCACCATGAGCTCAGAGACTGGCCCAGTGGCTGTGGACCCCACATTGAGACGGCGGATCGAGC
CCCATGAGTTTGAGGTATTCTTCGATCCGAGAGAGCTCCGCAAGGAGACCTGCCTGCTTTACGAAATTAA
TTGGGGGGGCCGGCACTCCATTTGGCGACATACATCACAGAACACTAACAAGCACGTCGAAGTCAACTTC
ATCGAGAAGTTCACGACAGAAAGATATTTCTGTCCGAACACAAGGTGCAGCATTACCTGGTTTCTCAGCT
ATAGCCCATGCGGCGAATGTAGTAGGGCCATCACTGAATTCCTGTCAAGGTATCCCCACGTCACTCTGTT
TATTTACATCGCAAGGCTGTACCACCACGCTGACCCCGAGAATCGACAAGGCCTGGAAGATTTGATCTCT
TCAGGTGTGACTATCCAAATTATGACTGAGCAGGAGTCAGGATACTGCTGGAGAAACTTTGTGAATTATA
GCCCGAGTAATGAAGCCCACTGGCCTAGGTATCCCCATCTGTGGGTACGACTGTACGTTCTTGAACTGTA
CTGCATCATACTGGGCCTGCCTCCTTGTCTCAACATTCTGAGAAGGAAGCAGCCACAGCTGACATTCTTT
ACCATCGCTCTTCAGTCTTGTCATTACCAGCGACTGCCCCCACACATTCTCTGGGCCACCGGGTTGAAAA
GCGGCAGCGAGACTCCCGGGACCTCAGAGTCCGCCACACCCGAAAGTGATAAAAAGTATTCTATTGGTTT
AGCCATCGGCACTAATTCCGTTGGATGGGCTGTCATAACCGATGAATACAAAGTACCTTCAAAGAA
