>Addgene plasmid #85177 | pBK-YEE-BE3 | addgene partial sequence | sequence record 168088 | BGH-rev 5'-TAGAAGGCACAGTCGAGG-3'
ATGGTGATGGTGATGATGACCGGTTAGACTTTCCTCTTCTTCTTGGGAGAACCACCAGAGAGCATCTTAA
TCTTGTTCTCACCGTTGCTATCCTGTATGACCAGAGCCCAAGGCTTGTATTCAGGGGCGTCGCTAGTCAG
AAGCATGACATTCTCGTCGGTGCTCTCGTCGTAGGCGGTGTGCACGAGTATATCGCTTTCCGGCTTGTTC
CCAATGACTTCTTCCACCTCCTCTGGGAGCATGAGGATGGATTCCTGGATAACCAGTTGCTTACCGGTCT
CCTTTTCAATAATATCTGACAGATTAGTAGAACCACCAGAGTCACCCCCAAGCTGTGACAAATCTATCCG
AGTTTCATATAATCCCGTGATGGATTGGTGAATCAGTGTCGCGTCTAGCACCTCCTTGGTAGAAGTGTAT
CGTTTGCGATCTATCGTTGTGTCAAAATACTTGAATGCGGCTGGAGCGCCGAGGTTGGTAAGAGTAAACA
AATGGATAATATTTTCCGCCTGCTCACGTATGGGTTTATCCCTGTGCTTGTTGTATGCGCTTAATACTTT
GTCCAGATTGGCATCAGCTAGGATGACTCTCTTACTGAATTCCGAAATTTGCTCTATGATTTCGTCGAGA
TAATGTTTGTGCTGCTCAACAAAAAGTTGCTTCTGTTCGTTATCTTCAGGTGAACCTTTCAACTTCTCGT
AATGGGACGCTAAATACAGGAAATTCACGTATTTAGACGGTAGTGCGAGTTCGTTCCCCTTTTGAAGCTC
TCCGGCGCTAGCCAACATCCGTTTTCGGCCATTTTCTAACTCAAACAGACTATACTTTGGTAGTTTAATT
ATGAGATCCTTTT
